>Addgene plasmid #35282 | pBbA5k-RFP | depositor full sequence | sequence record 42949 | pBbA5k-RFP sequence 4315 bps
GACGTCGGTGCCTAATGAGTGAGCTAACTTACATTAATTGCGTTGCGCTCACTGCCCGCTTTCCAGTCGG
GAAACCTGTCGTGCCAGCTGCATTAATGAATCGGCCAACGCGCGGGGAGAGGCGGTTTGCGTATTGGGCG
CCAGGGTGGTTTTTCTTTTCACCAGTGAGACGGGCAACAGCTGATTGCCCTTCACCGCCTGGCCCTGAGA
GAGTTGCAGCAAGCGGTCCACGCTGGTTTGCCCCAGCAGGCGAAAATCCTGTTTGATGGTGGTTAACGGC
GGGATATAACATGAGCTGTCTTCGGTATCGTCGTATCCCACTACCGAGATGTCCGCACCAACGCGCAGCC
CGGACTCGGTAATGGCGCGCATTGCGCCCAGCGCCATCTGATCGTTGGCAACCAGCATCGCAGTGGGAAC
GATGCCCTCATTCAGCATTTGCATGGTTTGTTGAAAACCGGACATGGCACTCCAGTCGCCTTCCCGTTCC
GCTATCGGCTGAATTTGATTGCGAGTGAGATATTTATGCCAGCCAGCCAGACGCAGACGCGCCGAGACAG
AACTTAATGGGCCCGCTAACAGCGCGATTTGCTGGTGACCCAATGCGACCAGATGCTCCACGCCCAGTCG
CGTACCGTCTTCATGGGAGAAAATAATACTGTTGATGGGTGTCTGGTCAGAGACATCAAGAAATAACGCC
GGAACATTAGTGCAGGCAGCTTCCACAGCAATGGCATCCTGGTCATCCAGCGGATAGTTAATGATCAGCC
CACTGACGCGTTGCGCGAGAAGATTGTGCACCGCCGCTTTACAGGCTTCGACGCCGCTTCGTTCTACCAT
CGACACCACCACGCTGGCACCCAGTTGATCGGCGCGAGATTTAATCGCCGCGACAATTTGCGACGGCGCG
TGCAGGGCCAGACTGGAGGTGGCAACGCCAATCAGCAACGACTGTTTGCCCGCCAGTTGTTGTGCCACGC
GGTTGGGAATGTAATTCAGCTCCGCCATCGCCGCTTCCACTTTTTCCCGCGTTTTCGCAGAAACGTGGCT
GGCCTGGTTCACCACGCGGGAAACGGTCTGATAAGAGACACCGGCATACTCTGCGACATCGTATAACGTT
ACTGGTTTCACATTCACCACCCTGAATTGACTCTCTTCCGGGCGCTATCATGCCATACCGCGAAAGGTTT
TGCGCCATTCGATGGTGTCCGGGATCTCGACGCTCTCCCTTATGCGACTCCTGCATTAGGAAGCAGCCCA
GTAGTAGGTTGAGGCCGTTGAGCACCGCCGCCGCAAGGAATGGTGCATGCAAGGAGATGGCGCCCAACAG
TCCCCCGGCCACGGGGCCTGCCACCATACCCACGCCGAAACAAGCGCTCATGAGCCCGAAGTGGCGAGCC
CGATCTTCCCCATCGGTGATGTCGGCGATATAGGCGCCAGCAACCGCACCTGTGGCGCCGGTGATGCCGG
CCACGATGCGTCCGGCGTAGAGGATCGAGATCGTTTAGGCACCCCAGGCTTTACACTTTATGCTTCCGGC
TCGTATAATGTGTGGAATTGTGAGCGGATAACAATTTCAGAATTCAAAAGATCTTTTAAGAAGGAGATAT
ACATATGGCGAGTAGCGAAGACGTTATCAAAGAGTTCATGCGTTTCAAAGTTCGTATGGAAGGTTCCGTT
AACGGTCACGAGTTCGAAATCGAAGGTGAAGGTGAAGGTCGTCCGTACGAAGGTACCCAGACCGCTAAAC
TGAAAGTTACCAAAGGTGGTCCGCTGCCGTTCGCTTGGGACATCCTGTCCCCGCAGTTCCAGTACGGTTC
CAAAGCTTACGTTAAACACCCGGCTGACATCCCGGACTACCTGAAACTGTCCTTCCCGGAAGGTTTCAAA
TGGGAACGTGTTATGAACTTCGAAGACGGTGGTGTTGTTACCGTTACCCAGGACTCCTCCCTGCAAGACG
GTGAGTTCATCTACAAAGTTAAACTGCGTGGTACCAACTTCCCGTCCGACGGTCCGGTTATGCAGAAAAA
AACCATGGGTTGGGAAGCTTCCACCGAACGTATGTACCCGGAAGACGGTGCTCTGAAAGGTGAAATCAAA
ATGCGTCTGAAACTGAAAGACGGTGGTCACTACGACGCTGAAGTTAAAACCACCTACATGGCTAAAAAAC
CGGTTCAGCTGCCGGGTGCTTACAAAACCGACATCAAACTGGACATCACCTCCCACAACGAAGACTACAC
CATCGTTGAACAGTACGAACGTGCTGAAGGTCGTCACTCCACCGGTGCTTAAGGATCCAAACTCGAGTAA
GGATCTCCAGGCATCAAATAAAACGAAAGGCTCAGTCGAAAGACTGGGCCTTTCGTTTTATCTGTTGTTT
GTCGGTGAACGCTCTCTACTAGAGTCACACTGGCTCACCTTCGGGTGGGCCTTTCTGCGTTTATACCTAG
GGATATATTCCGCTTCCTCGCTCACTGACTCGCTACGCTCGGTCGTTCGACTGCGGCGAGCGGAAATGGC
TTACGAACGGGGCGGAGATTTCCTGGAAGATGCCAGGAAGATACTTAACAGGGAAGTGAGAGGGCCGCGG
CAAAGCCGTTTTTCCATAGGCTCCGCCCCCCTGACAAGCATCACGAAATCTGACGCTCAAATCAGTGGTG
GCGAAACCCGACAGGACTATAAAGATACCAGGCGTTTCCCCCTGGCGGCTCCCTCGTGCGCTCTCCTGTT
CCTGCCTTTCGGTTTACCGGTGTCATTCCGCTGTTATGGCCGCGTTTGTCTCATTCCACGCCTGACACTC
AGTTCCGGGTAGGCAGTTCGCTCCAAGCTGGACTGTATGCACGAACCCCCCGTTCAGTCCGACCGCTGCG
CCTTATCCGGTAACTATCGTCTTGAGTCCAACCCGGAAAGACATGCAAAAGCACCACTGGCAGCAGCCAC
TGGTAATTGATTTAGAGGAGTTAGTCTTGAAGTCATGCGCCGGTTAAGGCTAAACTGAAAGGACAAGTTT
TGGTGACTGCGCTCCTCCAAGCCAGTTACCTCGGTTCAAAGAGTTGGTAGCTCAGAGAACCTTCGAAAAA
CCGCCCTGCAAGGCGGTTTTTTCGTTTTCAGAGCAAGAGATTACGCGCAGACCAAAACGATCTCAAGAAG
ATCATCTTATTAATCAGATAAAATATTTCTAGATTTCAGTGCAATTTATCTCTTCAAATGTAGCACCTGA
AGTCAGCCCCATACGATATAAGTTGTTACTAGTGCTTGGATTCTCACCAATAAAAAACGCCCGGCGGCAA
CCGAGCGTTCTGAACAAATCCAGATGGAGTTCTGAGGTCATTACTGGATCTATCAACAGGAGTCCAAGCG
AGCTCTCGAACCCCAGAGTCCCGCTCAGAAGAACTCGTCAAGAAGGCGATAGAAGGCGATGCGCTGCGAA
TCGGGAGCGGCGATACCGTAAAGCACGAGGAAGCGGTCAGCCCATTCGCCGCCAAGCTCTTCAGCAATAT
CACGGGTAGCCAACGCTATGTCCTGATAGCGGTCCGCCACACCCAGCCGGCCACAGTCGATGAATCCAGA
AAAGCGGCCATTTTCCACCATGATATTCGGCAAGCAGGCATCGCCATGGGTCACGACGAGATCCTCGCCG
TCGGGCATGCGCGCCTTGAGCCTGGCGAACAGTTCGGCTGGCGCGAGCCCCTGATGCTCTTCGTCCAGAT
CATCCTGATCGACAAGACCGGCTTCCATCCGAGTACGTGCTCGCTCGATGCGATGTTTCGCTTGGTGGTC
GAATGGGCAGGTAGCCGGATCAAGCGTATGCAGCCGCCGCATTGCATCAGCCATGATGGATACTTTCTCG
GCAGGAGCAAGGTGAGATGACAGGAGATCCTGCCCCGGCACTTCGCCCAATAGCAGCCAGTCCCTTCCCG
CTTCAGTGACAACGTCGAGCACAGCTGCGCAAGGAACGCCCGTCGTGGCCAGCCACGATAGCCGCGCTGC
CTCGTCCTGCAGTTCATTCAGGGCACCGGACAGGTCGGTCTTGACAAAAAGAACCGGGCGCCCCTGCGCT
GACAGCCGGAACACGGCGGCATCAGAGCAGCCGATTGTCTGTTGTGCCCAGTCATAGCCGAATAGCCTCT
CCACCCAAGCGGCCGGAGAACCTGCGTGCAATCCATCTTGTTCAATCATGCGAAACGATCCTCATCCTGT
CTCTTGATCAGATCATGATCCCCTGCGCCATCAGATCCTTGGCGGCAAGAAAGCCATCCAGTTTACTTTG
CAGGGCTTCCCAACCTTACCAGAGGGCGCCCCAGCTGGCAATTCC
Features (pLannotate 1.2.2; 14 found; start..end, strand, type, name):
     15..36      -  protein_bind   CAP binding site: CAP binding activates transcription in the presence of cAMP. E. coli catabolite activator protein
     49..1131    -  CDS            lacI: lac repressor; lacI; The lac repressor binds to the lac operator to inhibit transcription in E. coli. This inhibition can be relieved by adding lactose or isopropyl-β-D-thiogalactopyranoside (IPTG).
   1132..1209    -  promoter       lacI promoter: lacI
   1217..1496    -  CDS            TcR (fragment): tetracycline efflux protein; tet; confers resistance to tetracycline
   1520..1550    +  promoter       lac UV5 promoter: E. coli lac promoter with an "up" mutation
   1558..1574    +  protein_bind   lac operator: The lac repressor binds to the lac operator to inhibit transcription in E. coli. This inhibition can be relieved by adding lactose or isopropyl-β-D-thiogalactopyranoside (IPTG). lac repressor encoded by lacI
   1615..2292    +  CDS            mRFP1: monomeric derivative of DsRed (Campbell et al., 2002)
   2325..2396    +  terminator     rrnB T1 terminator: transcription terminator T1 from the E. coli rrnB gene
   2412..2439    +  terminator     T7Te terminator: phage T7 early transcription terminator
   2458..2513    -  rep_origin     RSF ori (fragment): Plasmids containing the RSF 1030 origin of replication can be propagated in E. coli cells that contain additional plasmids with compatible origins.
   2601..3146    -  rep_origin     p15A ori: Plasmids containing the medium-copy-number p15A origin of replication can be propagated in E. coli cells that contain a second plasmid with the ColE1 origin.
   3260..3354    -  terminator     lambda t0 terminator: transcription terminator from phage lambda
   3388..4179    -  CDS            neo: KKA2_KLEPN - Also known as kan, nptII. Experimental evidence at protein level: Swiss-Prot protein existence level 1. Resistance to kanamycin, neomycin, paromomycin, ribostamycin, butirosin and gentamicin B. From Klebsiella pneumoniae.
   4211..4315    -  CDS            tnpA (fragment): TN5P_ECOLX - Also known as tnp. Experimental evidence at protein level: Swiss-Prot protein existence level 1. Mediates transposition of transposon Tn5 by a 'cut and paste' mechanism. First, the monomeric transposase binds the 19 bp inverted DNA repeats flanking the transposon. Then, dimerization of the DNA- bound transposase creates a synaptic DNA complex. After nicking of the first DNA strand, excision of the transposon proceeds through a series of intermediates. The transposase then mediates the insertion of the transposon at a new site by strand transfer. The activity of the wild- type tran
