[The description below was written by a language model from this plasmid's Addgene catalogue record and pLannotate feature annotations shown in this document.]
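Description:
pBbA5k-RFP is a bacterial expression plasmid from the BglBrick (pBb) vector series, a modular synthetic-biology platform in which origin, promoter and resistance marker are interchangeable parts. The full depositor sequence is 4,315 bp, consistent with a 3,637 bp backbone plus a 678 bp insert. It replicates in E. coli from the p15A origin, which the repository lists as low copy (the annotation software calls it medium copy) and which is compatible with ColE1-type plasmids, so it can be co-maintained with other vectors. Selection is by kanamycin, conferred by the Tn5-derived neo/nptII gene, which is followed by a lambda t0 terminator. Short annotated fragments of a tetracycline resistance gene, the Tn5 transposase and an RSF origin appear to be non-functional remnants of how the parts were assembled rather than working elements.

The payload is a synthetic mRFP1 coding sequence, a monomeric red fluorescent derivative of DsRed, placed downstream of the lacUV5 promoter and a lac operator. The plasmid also carries lacI under its own promoter on the opposite strand, so the repressor is supplied in cis; transcription of RFP is held off until relieved by IPTG or lactose. Tandem rrnB T1 and T7Te terminators follow the reporter and insulate the neighbouring origin from read-through.

In this series the RFP serves as a reporter for characterising the expression behaviour of the promoter and origin combination, and as a placeholder that can be replaced by a gene of interest through restriction-enzyme cloning. The record does not annotate the specific cloning sites flanking the insert.
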