Addgene plasmid #35282: pBbA5k-RFP
Depositing lab: Jay Keasling. Depositing organization: University of California, Berkeley. Publication: BglBrick vectors and datasheets: A synthetic biology platform for gene expression. Lee TS, Krupa RA, Zhang F, Hajimorad M, Holtz WJ, Prasad N, Lee SK, Keasling JD. J Biol Eng. 2011 Sep 20;5:12. 10.1186/1754-1611-5-12 PubMed 21933410.
Backbone
  Vector backbone: pBb
  Backbone size w/o insert (bp): 3637
  Vector type: Bacterial Expression, Synthetic Biology
Growth in bacteria
  Bacterial resistance: Kanamycin, 50 μg/mL
  Growth temperature: 37°C
  Growth strain: DH5alpha
  Copy number: Low Copy
Gene/Insert
  Gene/Insert name: RFP (alt name: JBEI Part ID: JPUB_000048)
  Species: Synthetic
  Insert size (bp): 678
  Promoter: lacUV5
  Cloning method: Restriction Enzyme
  Sequencing primers: 5′ jkRFP-R (gctttggaaccgtactggaa); 3′ jkRFP-F (tggtcactacgacgctgaag)
Terms and licenses: Academic/Nonprofit Terms; Industry Terms: Not Available to Industry
Depositor comments: JBEI Part ID: JPUB_000048; Origin: p15A
How to cite: pBbA5k-RFP was a gift from Jay Keasling (Addgene plasmid # 35282 ; http://n2t.net/addgene:35282 ; RRID:Addgene_35282)
