>Addgene plasmid #35282 | pBbA5k-RFP | addgene partial sequence | sequence record 43531 | jkRFP-F 5'-tggtcactacgacgctgaag-3'
TTCAGCTGCCGGGTGCTTACAAAACCGACATCAAACTGGACATCACCTCCCACAACGAAGACTACACCAT
CGTTGAACAGTACGAACGTGCTGAAGGTCGTCACTCCACCGGTGCTTAAGGATCCAAACTCGAGTAAGGA
TCTCCAGGCATCAAATAAAACGAAAGGCTCAGTCGAAAGACTGGGCCTTTCGTTTTATCTGTTGTTTGTC
GGTGAACGCTCTCTACTAGAGTCACACTGGCTCACCTTCGGGTGGGCCTTTCTGCGTTTATACCTAGGGA
TATATTCCGCTTCCTCGCTCACTGACTCGCTACGCTCGGTCGTTCGACTGCGGCGAGCGGAAATGGCTTA
CGAACGGGGCGGAGATTTCCTGGAAGATGCCAGGAAGATACTTAACAGGGAAGTGAGAGGGCCGCGGCAA
AGCCGTTTTTCCATAGGCTCCGCCCCCCTGACAAGCATCACGAAATCTGACGCTCAAATCAGTGGTGGCG
AAACCCGACAGGACTATAAAGATACCAGGCGTTTCCCCCTGGCGGCTCCCTCGTGCGCTCTCCTGTTCCT
GCCTTTCGGTTTACCGGTGTCATTCCGCTGTTATGGCCGCGTTTGTCTCATTCCACGCCTGACACTCAGT
TCCGGGTAGGCAGTTCGCTCCAAGCTGGACTGTATGCACGAACCCCCCGTTCAGTCCGACCGCTGCGCCT
TATCCGGTAACTATCGTCTTGAGTCCAACCCGGAAAGACATGCAAAAGCACCACTGGCAGCAGCCACTGG
TAATTGATTTAGAGGAGTTAGTCTTGAAGTCATGCGC
