>Addgene plasmid #35282 | pBbA5k-RFP | addgene partial sequence | sequence record 43532 | jkRFP-R 5'-gctttggaaccgtactggaa-3'
ACGGCAGCGGACCACCTTTGGTAACTTTCAGTTTAGCGGTCTGGGTACCTTCGTACGGACGACCTTCACC
TTCACCTTCGATTTCGAACTCGTGACCGTTAACGGAACCTTCCATACGAACTTTGAAACGCATGAACTCT
TTGATAACGTCTTCGCTACTCGCCATATGTATATCTCCTTCTTAAAAGATCTTTTGAATTCTGAAATTGT
TATCCGCTCACAATTCCACACATTATACGAGCCGGAAGCATAAAGTGTAAAGCCTGGGGTGCCTAAACGA
TCTCGATCCTCTACGCCGGACGCATCGTGGCCGGCATCACCGGCGCCACAGGTGCGGTTGCTGGCGCCTA
TATCGCCGACATCACCGATGGGGAAGATCGGGCTCGCCACTTCGGGCTCATGAGCGCTTGTTTCGGCGTG
GGTATGGTGGCAGGCCCCGTGGCCGGGGGACTGTTGGGCGCCATCTCCTTGCATGCACCATTCCTTGCGG
CGGCGGTGCTCAACGGCCTCAACCTACTACTGGGCTGCTTCCTAATGCAGGAGTCGCATAAGGGAGAGCG
TCGAGATCCCGGACACCATCGAATGGCGCAAAACCTTTCGCGGTATGGCATGATAGCGCCCGGAAGAGAG
TCAATTCAGGGTGGTGAATGTGAAACCAGTAACGTTATACGATGTCGCAGAGTATGCCGGTGTCTCTTAT
CAGACCGTTTCCCGCGTGGTGAACCAGGCCAGCCACGTTTCTGCGAAAACGCGGGAAAAAGTGGAAGCGG
CGATGGCGGAGCTGAATTACATTCCCAACCGCGTGGCACAACAACTGGCGGGCAAACAGTCGTTGCTGAT
TGGCGTTGCCACCTCCAGTCTGGCCCTGCACGCGCCGTCGCAA
